Addgene plasmid #142421: TFORF2424
Purpose: Lentiviral vector for overexpressing transcription factor ORFs with unique 24-bp barcodes. Barcodes facilitate identification of transcription factors in pooled screens.
Depositing lab: Feng Zhang. Depositing organization: Broad Institute. Publication: A transcription factor atlas of directed differentiation. Joung J, Ma S, Tay T, Geiger-Schuller KR, Kirchgatterer PC, Verdine VK, Guo B, Arias-Garcia MA, Allen WE, Singh A, Kuksenko O, Abudayyeh OO, Gootenberg JS, Fu Z, Macrae RK, Buenrostro JD, Regev A, Zhang F. Cell. 2023 Jan 5;186(1):209-229.e26. doi: 10.1016/j.cell.2022.11.026. PubMed 36608654.
Backbone
  Vector backbone: pLX_TRC317
  Backbone manufacturer: Broad Institute Genetic Perturbation Platform
  Backbone size w/o insert (bp): 8264
  Vector type: Mammalian Expression, Lentiviral
  Selectable markers: Puromycin
Growth in bacteria
  Bacterial resistance: Ampicillin, 100 μg/mL
  Growth temperature: 37°C
  Growth strain: NEB Stable
  Copy number: High Copy
Gene/Insert
  Gene/Insert name: RBPJL
  Species: H. sapiens (human)
  Insert size (bp): 1655
  Entrez Gene: RBPJL (a.k.a. RBPL, RBPSUHL, SUHL)
  Promoter: EF1a
  Cloning method: Unknown
  Sequencing primers: 5′ GGGTGGAGACTGAAGTTAGGCCAG; 3′ CACATAGCGTAAAAGGAGCAACATAG
Terms and licenses: Academic/Nonprofit Terms; Industry Terms: Not Available to Industry
Depositor comments: NM_014276,ENST00000343694 . The transcription factor ORF portion of this plasmid was synthesized by Genewiz. Please test multiple small colonies in case of plasmid recombination. To make this collection available in a timely manner, a portion of this collection was not fully sequenced by Addgene. If an Addgene verified full plasmid sequence is not available, please contact us prior to placing an order to request the full sequence.
How to cite: TFORF2424 was a gift from Feng Zhang (Addgene plasmid # 142421 ; http://n2t.net/addgene:142421 ; RRID:Addgene_142421)
