[The description below was written by a language model from this plasmid's Addgene catalogue record and pLannotate feature annotations shown in this document.]
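Description:
TFORF2424 is a lentiviral mammalian expression plasmid built on the pLX_TRC317 backbone and carrying the human RBPJL open reading frame, one member of a barcoded transcription factor ORF collection. In bacteria it is maintained through a high-copy ColE1/pUC-type origin and selected with ampicillin via the β-lactamase gene. An f1 origin and remnants of a lac/T7/T3 cloning region are also present in the backbone. The depositor notes that the plasmid can recombine, as is common for LTR-containing vectors.

The transfer cassette follows a third-generation, self-inactivating design. An RSV promoter fused to a truncated HIV-1 5' LTR drives genomic RNA production in packaging cells. It is followed by the Ψ packaging signal with a partial gag sequence, the Rev response element for Rev-dependent nuclear export, and a cPPT/CTS element. The ΔU3 3' LTR inactivates LTR-driven transcription after integration. Within the provirus, an SV40 early promoter drives puromycin N-acetyltransferase for selection of transduced cells. A separate EF-1α promoter provides strong constitutive expression of RBPJL, a putative transcription factor, and the downstream WPRE enhances transcript stability and expression. No epitope tag or fluorescent reporter is annotated.

According to the record, each ORF in the collection is paired with a unique 24-bp barcode. The barcode is not annotated in the feature table, although a short sequence matching a U6 promoter fragment lies between the ORF and the WPRE. The barcodes allow individual transcription factors to be identified by sequencing in pooled overexpression screens, for example to find factors that direct cell differentiation.
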