Features (pLannotate 1.2.2; 31 found; start..end, strand, type, name):
      5..231     +  promoter       RSV promoter: Rous sarcoma virus enhancer/promoter
    232..412     +  LTR            5' LTR (truncated): truncated 5' long terminal repeat (LTR) from HIV-1
    459..584     +  misc_feature   HIV-1 Ψ: packaging signal of human immunodeficiency virus type 1
    568..931     +  CDS            HIV-1 gag (fragment): gag protein from human immunodeficiency virus 1; gag
   1077..1310    +  misc_feature   RRE: The Rev response element (RRE) of HIV-1 allows for Rev-dependent mRNA export from the nucleus to the cytoplasm.
   1687..1713    +  CDS            Rev (fragment): human immunodeficiency virus 1 (HIV-1) Rev protein; rev; enhances nuclear export of unspliced and incompletely spliced viral mRNAs
   1720..1743    +  promoter       SV40 promoter (fragment): SV40 early promoter
   1744..1815    +  promoter       SV40 promoter (fragment): SV40 enhancer and early promoter
   1839..1974    +  rep_origin     SV40 ori: SV40 origin of replication
   2020..2616    +  CDS            PuroR (fragment): puromycin N-acetyltransferase; pac from Streptomyces; confers resistance to puromycin
   2665..2782    +  misc_feature   cPPT/CTS: central polypurine tract and central termination sequence of HIV-1
   2847..2913    +  CDS            small t antigen (fragment): SV40 (simian virus 40) small t antigen
   2920..4098    +  promoter       EF-1α promoter: strong constitutive promoter for human elongation factor EF-1α
   4115..5665    +  CDS            RBPJL: RBPJL_HUMAN - Also known as RBPL, RBPSUHL. Experimental evidence at protein level: Swiss-Prot protein existence level 1. Putative transcription factor, which cooperates with EBNA2 to activate transcription. From Homo sapiens (Human).
   5681..5734    +  promoter       U6 promoter (fragment): RNA polymerase III promoter for human U6 snRNA
   5776..6364    +  misc_feature   WPRE: woodchuck hepatitis virus posttranscriptional regulatory element
   6415..6434    +  misc_feature   cPPT/CTS (fragment): central polypurine tract and central termination sequence of HIV-1
   6436..6669    +  LTR            3' LTR (ΔU3): self-inactivating 3' long terminal repeat (LTR) from HIV-1
   6747..6868    +  polyA_signal   SV40 poly(A) signal: SV40 polyadenylation signal
   6908..7043    +  rep_origin     SV40 ori: SV40 origin of replication
   7064..7082    -  promoter       T7 promoter: promoter for bacteriophage T7 RNA polymerase
   7090..7245    +  CDS            lacZα (fragment): LacZα fragment of β-galactosidase; lacZ fragment
   7250..7678    +  rep_origin     f1 ori (sequence partly withheld): f1 bacteriophage origin of replication; arrow indicates direction of (+) strand synthesis
   7731..7835    +  promoter       AmpR promoter: bla
   7836..8696    +  CDS            AmpR: β-lactamase; bla; confers resistance to ampicillin, carbenicillin, and related antibiotics
   8867..9455    +  rep_origin     ori: high-copy-number ColE1/pMB1/pBR322/pUC origin of replication
   9638..9730    +  CDS            lacI (fragment): lac repressor; lacI; The lac repressor binds to the lac operator to inhibit transcription in E. coli. This inhibition can be relieved by adding lactose or isopropyl-β-D-thiogalactopyranoside (IPTG).
   9743..9764    +  protein_bind   CAP binding site: CAP binding activates transcription in the presence of cAMP. E. coli catabolite activator protein
   9779..9809    +  promoter       lac promoter: promoter for the E. coli lac operon
   9817..9833    +  protein_bind   lac operator: The lac repressor binds to the lac operator to inhibit transcription in E. coli. This inhibition can be relieved by adding lactose or isopropyl-β-D-thiogalactopyranoside (IPTG). lac repressor encoded by lacI
   9878..9896    +  promoter       T3 promoter: promoter for bacteriophage T3 RNA polymerase
>Addgene plasmid #142421 | TFORF2424 | addgene full sequence | sequence record 397138 | Addgene NGS Result
TTAATGTAGTCTTATGCAATACTCTTGTAGTCTTGCAACATGGTAACGATGAGTTAGCAACATGCCTTAC
AAGGAGAGAAAAAGCACCGTGCATGCCGATTGGTGGAAGTAAGGTGGTACGATCGTGCCTTATTAGGAAG
GCAACAGACGGGTCTGACATGGATTGGACGAACCACTGAATTGCCGCATTGCAGAGATATTGTATTTAAG
TGCCTAGCTCGATACATAAACGGGTCTCTCTGGTTAGACCAGATCTGAGCCTGGGAGCTCTCTGGCTAAC
TAGGGAACCCACTGCTTAAGCCTCAATAAAGCTTGCCTTGAGTGCTTCAAGTAGTGTGTGCCCGTCTGTT
GTGTGACTCTGGTAACTAGAGATCCCTCAGACCCTTTTAGTCAGTGTGGAAAATCTCTAGCAGTGGCGCC
CGAACAGGGACTTGAAAGCGAAAGGGAAACCAGAGGAGCTCTCTCGACGCAGGACTCGGCTTGCTGAAGC
GCGCACGGCAAGAGGCGAGGGGCGGCGACTGGTGAGTACGCCAAAAATTTTGACTAGCGGAGGCTAGAAG
GAGAGAGATGGGTGCGAGAGCGTCAGTATTAAGCGGGGGAGAATTAGATCGCGATGGGAAAAAATTCGGT
TAAGGCCAGGGGGAAAGAAAAAATATAAATTAAAACATATAGTATGGGCAAGCAGGGAGCTAGAACGATT
CGCAGTTAATCCTGGCCTGTTAGAAACATCAGAAGGCTGTAGACAAATACTGGGACAGCTACAACCATCC
CTTCAGACAGGATCAGAAGAACTTAGATCATTATATAATACAGTAGCAACCCTCTATTGTGTGCATCAAA
GGATAGAGATAAAAGACACCAAGGAAGCTTTAGACAAGATAGAGGAAGAGCAAAACAAAAGTAAGACCAC
CGCACAGCAAGCGGCCGCTGATCTTCAGACCTGGAGGAGGAGATATGAGGGACAATTGGAGAAGTGAATT
ATATAAATATAAAGTAGTAAAAATTGAACCATTAGGAGTAGCACCCACCAAGGCAAAGAGAAGAGTGGTG
CAGAGAGAAAAAAGAGCAGTGGGAATAGGAGCTTTGTTCCTTGGGTTCTTGGGAGCAGCAGGAAGCACTA
TGGGCGCAGCGTCAATGACGCTGACGGTACAGGCCAGACAATTATTGTCTGGTATAGTGCAGCAGCAGAA
CAATTTGCTGAGGGCTATTGAGGCGCAACAGCATCTGTTGCAACTCACAGTCTGGGGCATCAAGCAGCTC
CAGGCAAGAATCCTGGCTGTGGAAAGATACCTAAAGGATCAACAGCTCCTGGGGATTTGGGGTTGCTCTG
GAAAACTCATTTGCACCACTGCTGTGCCTTGGAATGCTAGTTGGAGTAATAAATCTCTGGAACAGATTTG
GAATCACACGACCTGGATGGAGTGGGACAGAGAAATTAACAATTACACAAGCTTAATACACTCCTTAATT
GAAGAATCGCAAAACCAGCAAGAAAAGAATGAACAAGAATTATTGGAATTAGATAAATGGGCAAGTTTGT
GGAATTGGTTTAACATAACAAATTGGCTGTGGTATATAAAATTATTCATAATGATAGTAGGAGGCTTGGT
AGGTTTAAGAATAGTTTTTGCTGTACTTTCTATAGTGAATAGAGTTAGGCAGGGATATTCACCATTATCG
TTTCAGACCCACCTCCCAACCCCGAGGGGACCCATGCATTGCATCTCAATTAGTCAGCAACCAGGTGTGG
AAAGTCCCCAGGCTCCCCAGCAGGCAGAAGTATGCAAAGCATGCGTCTCAATTAGTCAGCAACCATAGTC
CCGCCCCTAACTCCGCCCATCCCGCCCCTAACTCCGCCCAGTTCCGCCCATTCTCCGCCCCATGGCTGAC
TAATTTTTTTTATTTATGCAGAGGCCGAGGCCGCCTCGGCCTCTGAGCTATTCCAGAAGTAGTGAGGAGG
CTTTTTTGGAGGCCTAGGCTTTTGCAAAAAGCTTTCTAGAGGTACCACCGGAGCTTACCATGACCGAGTA
CAAGCCCACGGTGCGCCTCGCCACCCGCGACGACGTCCCCAGGGCCGTACGCACCCTCGCCGCCGCGTTC
GCCGACTACCCCGCCACGCGCCACACCGTCGATCCGGACCGCCACATCGAGCGGGTCACCGAGCTGCAAG
AACTCTTCCTCACGCGCGTCGGGCTCGACATCGGCAAGGTGTGGGTCGCGGACGACGGCGCCGCCGTGGC
GGTCTGGACCACGCCGGAGAGCGTCGAAGCGGGGGCGGTGTTCGCCGAGATCGGCCCGCGCATGGCCGAG
TTGAGCGGTTCCCGGCTGGCCGCGCAGCAACAGATGGAAGGCCTCCTGGCGCCGCACCGGCCCAAGGAGC
CCGCGTGGTTCCTGGCCACCGTCGGCGTCTCGCCCGACCACCAGGGCAAGGGTCTGGGCAGCGCCGTCGT
GCTCCCCGGAGTGGAGGCGGCCGAGCGCGCCGGGGTGCCCGCCTTCCTGGAGACCTCCGCGCCCCGCAAC
CTCCCCTTCTACGAGCGGCTCGGCTTCACCGTCACCGCCGACGTCGAGGTGCCCGAAGGACCGCGCACCT
GGTGCATGACCCGCAAGCCCGGTGCCAGTTAACGAATTCTAGATCTTGAGACAAATGGCAGTATTCATCC
ACAATTTTAAAAGAAAAGGGGGGATTGGGGGGTACAGTGCAGGGGAAAGAATAGTAGACATAATAGCAAC
AGACATACAAACTAAAGAATTACAAAAACAAATTACAAAAATTCAAAATTTTCGGGTTTATTACAGGGAC
AGCAGAGATCCACTTTGGCGCCGGCTCGAGGCCTGCAGGTGCAAAGATGGATAAAGTTTTAAACAGAGAG
GAATCTTTGCAGCTAATGGACCTTCTAGGTCTTGAAAGGAGTGGGAATTGGCTCCGGTGCCCGTCAGTGG
GCAGAGCGCACATCGCCCACAGTCCCCGAGAAGTTGGGGGGAGGGGTCGGCAATTGAACCGGTGCCTAGA
GAAGGTGGCGCGGGGTAAACTGGGAAAGTGATGTCGTGTACTGGCTCCGCCTTTTTCCCGAGGGTGGGGG
AGAACCGTATATAAGTGCAGTAGTCGCCGTGAACGTTCTTTTTCGCAACGGGTTTGCCGCCAGAACACAG
GTAAGTGCCGTGTGTGGTTCCCGCGGGCCTGGCCTCTTTACGGGTTATGGCCCTTGCGTGCCTTGAATTA
CTTCCACCTGGCTGCAGTACGTGATTCTTGATCCCGAGCTTCGGGTTGGAAGTGGGTGGGAGAGTTCGAG
GCCTTGCGCTTAAGGAGCCCCTTCGCCTCGTGCTTGAGTTGAGGCCTGGCCTGGGCGCTGGGGCCGCCGC
GTGCGAATCTGGTGGCACCTTCGCGCCTGTCTCGCTGCTTTCGATAAGTCTCTAGCCATTTAAAATTTTT
GATGACCTGCTGCGACGCTTTTTTTCTGGCAAGATAGTCTTGTAAATGCGGGCCAAGATCTGCACACTGG
TATTTCGGTTTTTGGGGCCGCGGGCGGCGACGGGGCCCGTGCGTCCCAGCGCACATGTTCGGCGAGGCGG
GGCCTGCGAGCGCGGCCACCGAGAATCGGACGGGGGTAGTCTCAAGCTGGCCGGCCTGCTCTGGTGCCTG
GCCTCGCGCCGCCGTGTATCGCCCCGCCCTGGGCGGCAAGGCTGGCCCGGTCGGCACCAGTTGCGTGAGC
GGAAAGATGGCCGCTTCCCGGCCCTGCTGCAGGGAGCTCAAAATGGAGGACGCGGCGCTCGGGAGAGCGG
GCGGGTGAGTCACCCACACAAAGGAAAAGGGCCTTTCCGTCCTCAGCCGTCGCTTCATGTGACTCCACGG
AGTACCGGGCGCCGTCCAGGCACCTCGATTAGTTCTCGAGCTTTTGGAGTACGTCGTCTTTAGGTTGGGG
GGAGGGGTTTTATGCGATGGAGTTTCCCCACACTGAGTGGGTGGAGACTGAAGTTAGGCCAGCTTGGCAC
TTGATGTAATTCTCCTTGGAATTTGCCCTTTTTGAGTTTGGATCTTGGTTCATTCTCAAGCCTCAGACAG
TGGTTCAAAGTTTTTTTCTTCCATTTCAGGTGTCGTGAGGCTAGCACCGCCACCATGGACCCCGCAGGGG
CAGCAGACCCCTCAGTGCCTCCCAATCCTTTGACTCACCTGAGCCTGCAGGACAGATCAGAGATGCAGCT
GCAGAGCGAAGCCGACAGGCGGAGCCTCCCGGGCACTTGGACCAGGTCATCCCCAGAGCACACCACCATT
CTGAGGGGAGGCGTGCGCAGGTGCCTGCAGCAACAGTGTGAACAGACTGTGCGGATCCTGCATGCCAAGG
TGGCCCAGAAATCATACGGAAATGAGAAGCGGTTCTTCTGCCCCCCGCCCTGTGTCTACCTCTCGGGGCC
TGGCTGGAGGGTGAAGCCAGGGCAGGATCAAGCTCACCAGGCGGGGGAAACGGGGCCCACGGTCTGCGGT
TACATGGGACTGGACAGCGCGTCCGGCAGCGCCACTGAGACGCAGAAGCTGAATTTCGAGCAGCAGCCGG
ACTCCAGGGAATTCGGCTGCGCCAAGACCCTGTACATCTCAGATGCAGACAAGAGGAAGCACTTTCGGCT
GGTGCTGCGGCTGGTGCTGCGCGGGGGCCGGGAGCTGGGTACCTTCCACAGCCGCCTTATCAAGGTCATC
TCGAAGCCCTCGCAGAAGAAGCAGTCGCTGAAAAACACCGATCTGTGCATATCCTCCGGCTCAAAGGTCT
CCCTCTTCAACCGCCTGCGCTCTCAGACGGTCTCCACACGCTACCTCTCTGTGGAGGATGGGGCCTTTGT
GGCCAGTGCACGACAGTGGGCTGCCTTCACGCTCCACCTGGCTGATGGGCACTCTGCCCAAGGAGACTTC
CCACCGCGAGAGGGCTACGTTCGCTATGGCTCCCTGGTGCAGCTCGTCTGCACGGTCACCGGCATCACAC
TACCTCCCATGATCATCCGTAAAGTAGCAAAACAGTGTGCGCTCCTTGATGTGGATGAGCCCATCTCCCA
GCTGCACAAGTGTGCATTCCAGTTTCCAGGCAGTCCCCCAGGAGGGGGTGGCACCTACTTATGCCTTGCC
ACAGAGAAGGTGGTGCAATTTCAGGCCTCTCCCTGCCCCAAGGAGGCGAACAGGGCTCTGCTTAACGACA
GCTCTTGCTGGACCATCATCGGCACCGAGTCGGTGGAATTTTCCTTCAGCACCAGCCTGGCGTGTACCCT
GGAGCCGGTCACTCCGGTGCCTCTCATCAGCACCCTAGAGCTGAGCGGCGGGGGCGACGTGGCCACGCTG
GAGCTCCACGGAGAGAACTTCCACGCGGGGCTCAAGGTGTGGTTTGGGGACGTGGAGGCAGAAACCATGT
ACAGGAGCCCGCGGTCCCTGGTGTGCGTGGTGCCGGACGTGGCGGCCTTCTGCAGCGACTGGCGCTGGCT
GCGCGCTCCCATCACAATCCCCATGAGCCTGGTGCGCGCCGACGGGCTCTTCTACCCTAGTGCCTTCTCC
TTCACCTACACCCCGGAATACAGCGTGCGGCCGGGTCACCCCGGCGTCCCCGAGCCCGCCACCGACGCCG
ACGCGCTCCTGGAGAGCATCCATCAGGAGTTCACGCGCACCAACTTCCACCTCTTCATCCAGACTTAGTA
ATGAACTAGTCCGTAACTTGAAAGTATTTCGATTTCTTGGCTTTATATATCTTGTGGAAAGGACGAGCTC
AACTGAGCTGGTTATAGTATACGCGTTAAGTCGACAATCAACCTCTGGATTACAAAATTTGTGAAAGATT
GACTGGTATTCTTAACTATGTTGCTCCTTTTACGCTATGTGGATACGCTGCTTTAATGCCTTTGTATCAT
GCTATTGCTTCCCGTATGGCTTTCATTTTCTCCTCCTTGTATAAATCCTGGTTGCTGTCTCTTTATGAGG
AGTTGTGGCCCGTTGTCAGGCAACGTGGCGTGGTGTGCACTGTGTTTGCTGACGCAACCCCCACTGGTTG
GGGCATTGCCACCACCTGTCAGCTCCTTTCCGGGACTTTCGCTTTCCCCCTCCCTATTGCCACGGCGGAA
CTCATCGCCGCCTGCCTTGCCCGCTGCTGGACAGGGGCTCGGCTGTTGGGCACTGACAATTCCGTGGTGT
TGTCGGGGAAATCATCGTCCTTTCCTTGGCTGCTCGCCTGTGTTGCCACCTGGATTCTGCGCGGGACGTC
CTTCTGCTACGTCCCTTCGGCCCTCAATCCAGCGGACCTTCCTTCCCGCGGCCTGCTGCCGGCTCTGCGG
CCTCTTCCGCGTCTTCGCCTTCGCCCTCAGACGAGTCGGATCTCCCTTTGGGCCGCCTCCCCGCGTCGAC
TTTAAGACCAATGACTTACAAGGCAGCTGTAGATCTTAGCCACTTTTTAAAAGAAAAGGGGGGACTGGAA
GGGCTAATTCACTCCCAACGAAGACAAGATCTGCTTTTTGCTTGTACTGGGTCTCTCTGGTTAGACCAGA
TCTGAGCCTGGGAGCTCTCTGGCTAACTAGGGAACCCACTGCTTAAGCCTCAATAAAGCTTGCCTTGAGT
GCTTCAAGTAGTGTGTGCCCGTCTGTTGTGTGACTCTGGTAACTAGAGATCCCTCAGACCCTTTTAGTCA
GTGTGGAAAATCTCTAGCAGTACGTATAGTAGTTCATGTCATCTTATTATTCAGTATTTATAACTTGCAA
AGAAATGAATATCAGAGAGTGAGAGGAACTTGTTTATTGCAGCTTATAATGGTTACAAATAAAGCAATAG
CATCACAAATTTCACAAATAAAGCATTTTTTTCACTGCATTCTAGTTGTGGTTTGTCCAAACTCATCAAT
GTATCTTATCATGTCTGGCTCTAGCTATCCCGCCCCTAACTCCGCCCATCCCGCCCCTAACTCCGCCCAG
TTCCGCCCATTCTCCGCCCCATGGCTGACTAATTTTTTTTATTTATGCAGAGGCCGAGGCCGCCTCGGCC
TCTGAGCTATTCCAGAAGTAGTGAGGAGGCTTTTTTGGAGGCCTAGGGACGTACCCAATTCGCCCTATAG
TGAGTCGTATTACGCGCGCTCACTGGCCGTCGTTTTACAACGTCGTGACTGGGAAAACCCTGGCGTTACC
CAACTTAATCGCCTTGCAGCACATCCCCCTTTCGCCAGCTGGCGTAATAGCGAAGAGGCCCGCACCGATC
GCCCTTCCCAACAGTTGCGCAGCCTGAATGGCGAATGGG
[124 nt withheld, positions 7250-7373]
C
[91 nt withheld, positions 7375-7465]
A
[49 nt withheld, positions 7467-7515]
CCTTTGACGTTGGAGTCCACGTTCTTT
[37 nt withheld, positions 7543-7579]
ACCCTATCTCGGTCTATTCTTTTGATTTATAAGGGATTTTGCCGATTTCGGCCTATTGGTTAAAAAATGA
GCTGATTTAACAAAAATTTAACGCGAATTTTAACAAAATATTAACGCTTACAATTTAGGTGGCACTTTTC
GGGGAAATGTGCGCGGAACCCCTATTTGTTTATTTTTCTAAATACATTCAAATATGTATCCGCTCATGAG
ACAATAACCCTGATAAATGCTTCAATAATATTGAAAAAGGAAGAGTATGAGTATTCAACATTTCCGTGTC
GCCCTTATTCCCTTTTTTGCGGCATTTTGCCTTCCTGTTTTTGCTCACCCAGAAACGCTGGTGAAAGTAA
AAGATGCTGAAGATCAGTTGGGTGCACGAGTGGGTTACATCGAACTGGATCTCAACAGCGGTAAGATCCT
TGAGAGTTTTCGCCCCGAAGAACGTTTTCCAATGATGAGCACTTTTAAAGTTCTGCTATGTGGCGCGGTA
TTATCCCGTATTGACGCCGGGCAAGAGCAACTCGGTCGCCGCATACACTATTCTCAGAATGACTTGGTTG
AGTACTCACCAGTCACAGAAAAGCATCTTACGGATGGCATGACAGTAAGAGAATTATGCAGTGCTGCCAT
AACCATGAGTGATAACACTGCGGCCAACTTACTTCTGACAACGATCGGAGGACCGAAGGAGCTAACCGCT
TTTTTGCACAACATGGGGGATCATGTAACTCGCCTTGATCGTTGGGAACCGGAGCTGAATGAAGCCATAC
CAAACGACGAGCGTGACACCACGATGCCTGTAGCAATGGCAACAACGTTGCGCAAACTATTAACTGGCGA
ACTACTTACTCTAGCTTCCCGGCAACAATTAATAGACTGGATGGAGGCGGATAAAGTTGCAGGACCACTT
CTGCGCTCGGCCCTTCCGGCTGGCTGGTTTATTGCTGATAAATCTGGAGCCGGTGAGCGTGGGTCTCGCG
GTATCATTGCAGCACTGGGGCCAGATGGTAAGCCCTCCCGTATCGTAGTTATCTACACGACGGGGAGTCA
GGCAACTATGGATGAACGAAATAGACAGATCGCTGAGATAGGTGCCTCACTGATTAAGCATTGGTAACTG
TCAGACCAAGTTTACTCATATATACTTTAGATTGATTTAAAACTTCATTTTTAATTTAAAAGGATCTAGG
TGAAGATCCTTTTTGATAATCTCATGACCAAAATCCCTTAACGTGAGTTTTCGTTCCACTGAGCGTCAGA
CCCCGTAGAAAAGATCAAAGGATCTTCTTGAGATCCTTTTTTTCTGCGCGTAATCTGCTGCTTGCAAACA
AAAAAACCACCGCTACCAGCGGTGGTTTGTTTGCCGGATCAAGAGCTACCAACTCTTTTTCCGAAGGTAA
CTGGCTTCAGCAGAGCGCAGATACCAAATACTGTTCTTCTAGTGTAGCCGTAGTTAGGCCACCACTTCAA
GAACTCTGTAGCACCGCCTACATACCTCGCTCTGCTAATCCTGTTACCAGTGGCTGCTGCCAGTGGCGAT
AAGTCGTGTCTTACCGGGTTGGACTCAAGACGATAGTTACCGGATAAGGCGCAGCGGTCGGGCTGAACGG
GGGGTTCGTGCACACAGCCCAGCTTGGAGCGAACGACCTACACCGAACTGAGATACCTACAGCGTGAGCT
ATGAGAAAGCGCCACGCTTCCCGAAGGGAGAAAGGCGGACAGGTATCCGGTAAGCGGCAGGGTCGGAACA
GGAGAGCGCACGAGGGAGCTTCCAGGGGGAAACGCCTGGTATCTTTATAGTCCTGTCGGGTTTCGCCACC
TCTGACTTGAGCGTCGATTTTTGTGATGCTCGTCAGGGGGGCGGAGCCTATGGAAAAACGCCAGCAACGC
GGCCTTTTTACGGTTCCTGGCCTTTTGCTGGCCTTTTGCTCACATGTTCTTTCCTGCGTTATCCCCTGAT
TCTGTGGATAACCGTATTACCGCCTTTGAGTGAGCTGATACCGCTCGCCGCAGCCGAACGACCGAGCGCA
GCGAGTCAGTGAGCGAGGAAGCGGAAGAGCGCCCAATACGCAAACCGCCTCTCCCCGCGCGTTGGCCGAT
TCATTAATGCAGCTGGCACGACAGGTTTCCCGACTGGAAAGCGGGCAGTGAGCGCAACGCAATTAATGTG
AGTTAGCTCACTCATTAGGCACCCCAGGCTTTACACTTTATGCTTCCGGCTCGTATGTTGTGTGGAATTG
TGAGCGGATAACAATTTCACACAGGAAACAGCTATGACCATGATTACGCCAAGCGCGCAATTAACCCTCA
CTAAAGGGAACAAAAGCTGGAGCTGCAAGC
