>Addgene plasmid #142421 | TFORF2424 | depositor partial sequence | sequence record 279401 | Insert
ACCGCCACCATGGACCCCGCAGGGGCAGCAGACCCCTCAGTGCCTCCCAATCCTTTGACTCACCTGAGCC
TGCAGGACAGATCAGAGATGCAGCTGCAGAGCGAAGCCGACAGGCGGAGCCTCCCGGGCACTTGGACCAG
GTCATCCCCAGAGCACACCACCATTCTGAGGGGAGGCGTGCGCAGGTGCCTGCAGCAACAGTGTGAACAG
ACTGTGCGGATCCTGCATGCCAAGGTGGCCCAGAAATCATACGGAAATGAGAAGCGGTTCTTCTGCCCCC
CGCCCTGTGTCTACCTCTCGGGGCCTGGCTGGAGGGTGAAGCCAGGGCAGGATCAAGCTCACCAGGCGGG
GGAAACGGGGCCCACGGTCTGCGGTTACATGGGACTGGACAGCGCGTCCGGCAGCGCCACTGAGACGCAG
AAGCTGAATTTCGAGCAGCAGCCGGACTCCAGGGAATTCGGCTGCGCCAAGACCCTGTACATCTCAGATG
CAGACAAGAGGAAGCACTTTCGGCTGGTGCTGCGGCTGGTGCTGCGCGGGGGCCGGGAGCTGGGTACCTT
CCACAGCCGCCTTATCAAGGTCATCTCGAAGCCCTCGCAGAAGAAGCAGTCGCTGAAAAACACCGATCTG
TGCATATCCTCCGGCTCAAAGGTCTCCCTCTTCAACCGCCTGCGCTCTCAGACGGTCTCCACACGCTACC
TCTCTGTGGAGGATGGGGCCTTTGTGGCCAGTGCACGACAGTGGGCTGCCTTCACGCTCCACCTGGCTGA
TGGGCACTCTGCCCAAGGAGACTTCCCACCGCGAGAGGGCTACGTTCGCTATGGCTCCCTGGTGCAGCTC
GTCTGCACGGTCACCGGCATCACACTACCTCCCATGATCATCCGTAAAGTAGCAAAACAGTGTGCGCTCC
TTGATGTGGATGAGCCCATCTCCCAGCTGCACAAGTGTGCATTCCAGTTTCCAGGCAGTCCCCCAGGAGG
GGGTGGCACCTACTTATGCCTTGCCACAGAGAAGGTGGTGCAATTTCAGGCCTCTCCCTGCCCCAAGGAG
GCGAACAGGGCTCTGCTTAACGACAGCTCTTGCTGGACCATCATCGGCACCGAGTCGGTGGAATTTTCCT
TCAGCACCAGCCTGGCGTGTACCCTGGAGCCGGTCACTCCGGTGCCTCTCATCAGCACCCTAGAGCTGAG
CGGCGGGGGCGACGTGGCCACGCTGGAGCTCCACGGAGAGAACTTCCACGCGGGGCTCAAGGTGTGGTTT
GGGGACGTGGAGGCAGAAACCATGTACAGGAGCCCGCGGTCCCTGGTGTGCGTGGTGCCGGACGTGGCGG
CCTTCTGCAGCGACTGGCGCTGGCTGCGCGCTCCCATCACAATCCCCATGAGCCTGGTGCGCGCCGACGG
GCTCTTCTACCCTAGTGCCTTCTCCTTCACCTACACCCCGGAATACAGCGTGCGGCCGGGTCACCCCGGC
GTCCCCGAGCCCGCCACCGACGCCGACGCGCTCCTGGAGAGCATCCATCAGGAGTTCACGCGCACCAACT
TCCACCTCTTCATCCAGACTTAGTAATGAACTAGTCCGTAACTTGAAAGTATTTCGATTTCTTGGCTTTA
TATATCTTGTGGAAAGGACGAGCTCAACTGAGCTGGTTATAGTAT
