>Addgene plasmid #142421 | TFORF2424 | depositor partial sequence | sequence record 279402 | Barcode
GCTCAACTGAGCTGGTTATAGTAT
